Addgene plasmid #66485: PTGER3-Tango
Purpose: Expression of G protein-coupled receptors for PRESTO-Tango: parallel receptorome expression and screening via transcriptional output, with transcriptional activation following arrestin translocation
Depositing lab: Bryan Roth. Depositing organization: University of North Carolina at Chapel Hill. Publication: PRESTO-Tango as an open-source resource for interrogation of the druggable human GPCRome. Kroeze WK, Sassano MF, Huang XP, Lansu K, McCorvy JD, Giguere PM, Sciaky N, Roth BL. Nat Struct Mol Biol. 2015 May;22(5):362-9. doi: 10.1038/nsmb.3014. Epub 2015 Apr 20. PubMed 25895059.
Backbone
  Vector backbone: empty Tango
  Backbone size w/o insert (bp): 6632
  Vector type: Mammalian Expression
  Selectable markers: Neomycin (select with G418)
Growth in bacteria
  Bacterial resistance: Ampicillin, 100 μg/mL
  Growth temperature: 37°C
  Growth strain: DH5alpha
  Copy number: High Copy
Gene/Insert
  Gene/Insert name: EP3-I
  Species: H. sapiens (human)
  Insert size (bp): 1170
  Entrez Gene: PTGER3 (a.k.a. EP3, EP3-I, EP3-II, EP3-III, EP3-IV, EP3-VI, EP3e, PGE2-R, lnc003875)
  Promoter: CMV
  Tag / fusion protein: FLAG (N terminal on backbone)
  Cloning method: Restriction Enzyme; 5′ cloning site NotI (not destroyed); 3′ cloning site XhoI (unknown if destroyed)
  Sequencing primers: 5′ CMV-F; 3′ Tet-R
Terms and licenses: Academic/Nonprofit Terms; Industry Terms: Not Available to Industry
Depositor comments: Please note: Most of the PRESTO-Tango vectors do not contain the XhoI cut site downstream of the tTA sequence and instead carry an XbaI site. If you need to perform an XhoI digest we recommend sequencing with a forward primer at the C-terminus of tTA to determine which of the two sites is present. Suggested primer: 5-gagctccacttagacggcgagg-3. Original backbone was pcDNA3.1(+). These plasmids were generated as part of the Illuminating the Druggable Genome (IDG) program sponsored by the NIH Common Fund. The goal of this program is to identify, gather, and distribute information and resources for proteins that currently are not well-studied yet belong to commonly drug-targeted protein families: protein kinases, non-olfactory G-protein coupled receptors (GPCRs), and ion channels. The IDG program is designed to develop fundamental research tools for understudied proteins, elucidate their function, and disseminate the IDG-related resources and data to the greater scientific community.
How to cite: PTGER3-Tango was a gift from Bryan Roth (Addgene plasmid # 66485 ; http://n2t.net/addgene:66485 ; RRID:Addgene_66485)
