[The description below was written by a language model from this plasmid's Addgene catalogue record and pLannotate feature annotations shown in this document.]
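Description:
PTGER3-Tango is a mammalian expression plasmid from the PRESTO-Tango GPCR collection, built on an "empty Tango" backbone that derives from pcDNA3.1(+). It is propagated in E. coli as a high-copy plasmid through a ColE1/pUC-type origin with ampicillin resistance (AmpR under its own bla promoter). It also carries an f1 origin. For selection in mammalian cells, an SV40 promoter drives a neomycin phosphotransferase gene followed by an SV40 poly(A) signal, allowing G418 selection. The annotated sequence is about 7.8 kb, consistent with the stated backbone plus a 1,170 bp insert.

The payload is the human prostaglandin E2 receptor EP3 (PTGER3, isoform EP3-I), expressed from the CMV enhancer/promoter and terminated by the bGH polyadenylation signal. A backbone-encoded FLAG epitope lies at the N terminus of the receptor, where it can be used to detect the protein. Downstream of the receptor, on the same strand, are TetR and VP16 activation domain sequences, which together make up the tTA transcription factor. The short stretch between receptor and TetR is not annotated, so the linker elements expected in a Tango design are not documented in the feature table.

As the stated purpose describes, the construct gives a transcriptional readout of receptor activation following arrestin translocation. In the general Tango scheme, tTA released from the activated receptor drives a tTA-responsive reporter supplied by the assay cell line. The plasmid is intended for parallel screening of ligands across the druggable GPCRome. The depositor notes that the site downstream of tTA may be XbaI rather than XhoI in many vectors of this series.
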