Features (pLannotate 1.2.2; 23 found; start..end, strand, type, name):
     28..80      -  misc_feature   bom (fragment): basis of mobility region from pBR322
    235..614     +  enhancer       CMV enhancer: human cytomegalovirus immediate early enhancer
    615..818     +  promoter       CMV promoter: human cytomegalovirus (CMV) immediate early promoter
    814..847     +  LTR            5' LTR (truncated) (fragment): truncated 5' long terminal repeat (LTR) from HIV-1
    863..881     +  promoter       T7 promoter: promoter for bacteriophage T7 RNA polymerase
   1040..1060    +  CDS            3xFLAG (fragment): three tandem FLAG® epitope tags
   1073..2242    +  CDS            PTGER3: PE2R3_HUMAN - Experimental evidence at protein level: Swiss-Prot protein existence level 1. Receptor for prostaglandin E2 (PGE2) (PubMed:8307176, PubMed:7883006, PubMed:8117308, PubMed:8135729, PubMed:7981210). The activity of this receptor can couple to both the inhibition of adenylate cyclase mediated by G(i) proteins, and to an elevation of intracellular calcium (PubMed:7883006, PubMed:8117308, PubMed:8135729, PubMed:7981210). Required for normal development of fever in response to pyrinogens, including IL1B, prostaglandin E2 and bacterial lipopolysaccharide (LPS). Required for normal poten
   2363..2976    +  CDS            TetR (fragment): tetracycline repressor TetR; tetR from transposon Tn10; TetR binds to the tetracycline operator tetO to inhibit transcription. This inhibition can be relieved by adding tetracycline or doxycycline.
   3128..3361    +  CDS            VP16 AD: transcriptional activation domain of herpes simplex virus protein VP16 (Triezenberg et al., 1988; Cousens et al., 1989); UL48
   3402..3626    +  polyA_signal   bGH poly(A) signal: bovine growth hormone polyadenylation signal
   3630..3651    +  promoter       SV40 promoter (fragment): SV40 enhancer and early promoter
   3672..4100    +  rep_origin     f1 ori (sequence partly withheld): f1 bacteriophage origin of replication; arrow indicates direction of (+) strand synthesis
   4114..4443    +  promoter       SV40 promoter: SV40 enhancer and early promoter
   4510..5301    +  CDS            neo: KKA2_KLEPN - Also known as kan, nptII. Experimental evidence at protein level: Swiss-Prot protein existence level 1. Resistance to kanamycin, neomycin, paromomycin, ribostamycin, butirosin and gentamicin B. From Klebsiella pneumoniae.
   5325..5483    +  CDS            ble (fragment): BLE_KLEPN - Experimental evidence at protein level: Swiss-Prot protein existence level 1. Binding protein with a strong affinity to the bleomycin family of antibiotics. Binds to CL990; an antimitotic-antibiotic compound. From Klebsiella pneumoniae.
   5478..5599    +  polyA_signal   SV40 poly(A) signal: SV40 polyadenylation signal
   5672..5688    -  protein_bind   lac operator: The lac repressor binds to the lac operator to inhibit transcription in E. coli. This inhibition can be relieved by adding lactose or isopropyl-β-D-thiogalactopyranoside (IPTG). lac repressor encoded by lacI
   5696..5726    -  promoter       lac promoter: promoter for the E. coli lac operon
   5741..5762    -  protein_bind   CAP binding site: CAP binding activates transcription in the presence of cAMP. E. coli catabolite activator protein
   5775..5867    -  CDS            lacI (fragment): lac repressor; lacI; The lac repressor binds to the lac operator to inhibit transcription in E. coli. This inhibition can be relieved by adding lactose or isopropyl-β-D-thiogalactopyranoside (IPTG).
   6050..6638    -  rep_origin     ori: high-copy-number ColE1/pMB1/pBR322/pUC origin of replication
   6809..7669    -  CDS            AmpR: β-lactamase; bla; confers resistance to ampicillin, carbenicillin, and related antibiotics
   7670..7774    -  promoter       AmpR promoter: bla
>Addgene plasmid #66485 | PTGER3-Tango | addgene full sequence | sequence record 456467 | Addgene NGS Result
GACGGATCGGGAGATCTCCCGATCCCCTATGGTGCACTCTCAGTACAATCTGCTCTGATGCCGCATAGTT
AAGCCAGTATCTGCTCCCTGCTTGTGTGTTGGAGGTCGCTGAGTAGTGCGCGAGCAAAATTTAAGCTACA
ACAAGGCAAGGCTTGACCGACAATTGCATGAAGAATCTGCTTAGGGTTAGGCGTTTTGCGCTGCTTCGCG
ATGTACGGGCCAGATATACGCGTTGACATTGATTATTGACTAGTTATTAATAGTAATCAATTACGGGGTC
ATTAGTTCATAGCCCATATATGGAGTTCCGCGTTACATAACTTACGGTAAATGGCCCGCCTGGCTGACCG
CCCAACGACCCCCGCCCATTGACGTCAATAATGACGTATGTTCCCATAGTAACGCCAATAGGGACTTTCC
ATTGACGTCAATGGGTGGAGTATTTACGGTAAACTGCCCACTTGGCAGTACATCAAGTGTATCATATGCC
AAGTACGCCCCCTATTGACGTCAATGACGGTAAATGGCCCGCCTGGCATTATGCCCAGTACATGACCTTA
TGGGACTTTCCTACTTGGCAGTACATCTACGTATTAGTCATCGCTATTACCATGGTGATGCGGTTTTGGC
AGTACATCAATGGGCGTGGATAGCGGTTTGACTCACGGGGATTTCCAAGTCTCCACCCCATTGACGTCAA
TGGGAGTTTGTTTTGGCACCAAAATCAACGGGACTTTCCAAAATGTCGTAACAACTCCGCCCCATTGACG
CAAATGGGCGGTAGGCGTGTACGGTGGGAGGTCTATATAAGCAGAGCTCTCTGGCTAACTAGAGAACCCA
CTGCTTACTGGCTTATCGAAATTAATACGACTCACTATAGGGAGACCCAAGCTGGCTAGCGTTTAAACTT
AAGCTTGGTACCGAGCTCGGATCCACTAGTCCAGTGTGGTGGAATTCTGCAGATATCCAGCACAGTGGCG
GCCGCGCCACCATGAAGACGATCATCGCCCTGAGCTACATCTTCTGCCTGGTATTCGCCGACTACAAGGA
CGATGATGACGCCAGCATCGATATGAAAGAGACGCGCGGCTACGGCGGCGATGCCCCTTTCTGTACTAGA
CTCAATCACAGCTACACTGGGATGTGGGCCCCTGAACGCTCCGCAGAGGCTCGCGGGAACCTGACTCGCC
CGCCAGGAAGTGGGGAAGACTGCGGGTCTGTCAGCGTGGCATTTCCTATAACAATGCTGCTCACTGGCTT
TGTTGGGAATGCTCTCGCCATGCTTCTCGTGAGTAGGAGCTACCGCCGAAGGGAGTCCAAGCGCAAGAAA
AGCTTCCTCCTTTGTATCGGGTGGCTCGCCCTCACAGACTTGGTAGGTCAGCTTCTGACTACACCTGTAG
TCATTGTGGTGTATCTCTCAAAGCAGAGATGGGAACATATCGACCCATCCGGCCGACTTTGTACTTTCTT
CGGACTTACTATGACTGTGTTCGGGCTGAGCTCACTGTTCATTGCTAGCGCTATGGCCGTAGAGCGGGCC
TTGGCTATCAGAGCACCTCATTGGTACGCCAGTCATATGAAAACCCGCGCCACACGAGCTGTCCTCCTCG
GCGTATGGCTGGCCGTGTTGGCGTTCGCACTTCTGCCTGTGCTGGGCGTGGGACAGTACACAGTGCAATG
GCCAGGAACATGGTGCTTCATTAGCACAGGGAGAGGTGGGAACGGAACAAGTTCCTCTCACAACTGGGGG
AATCTGTTCTTTGCCTCAGCATTCGCTTTCCTCGGGCTGTTGGCCCTCACCGTCACATTCTCATGTAACC
TCGCAACAATCAAGGCACTCGTGTCTCGATGTAGAGCAAAGGCAACAGCCTCCCAGTCCAGTGCTCAATG
GGGCCGCATCACAACTGAAACTGCCATCCAGCTGATGGGGATCATGTGCGTGTTGAGCGTATGCTGGTCA
CCACTGCTGATTATGATGCTGAAGATGATCTTCAACCAAACCAGCGTCGAGCACTGCAAGACTCATACCG
AGAAACAGAAAGAATGTAACTTTTTCCTTATCGCGGTGCGGCTGGCTAGTCTGAATCAGATTCTCGACCC
TTGGGTGTATCTCCTGCTTCGAAAAATTTTGCTGAGGAAGTTTTGTCAAATCCGCTACCACACAAATAAT
TATGCATCCAGTAGCACTTCCCTCCCGTGTCAGTGTAGCAGCACCCTGATGTGGTCCGACCATCTCGAAC
GGATCGATACCGGTGGACGCACCCCACCCAGCCTGGGTCCCCAAGATGAGTCCTGCACCACCGCCAGCTC
CTCCCTGGCCAAGGACACTTCATCGACCGGTGAGAACCTGTACTTCCAGCTAAGATTAGATAAAAGTAAA
GTGATTAACAGCGCATTAGAGCTGCTTAATGAGGTCGGAATCGAAGGTTTAACAACCCGTAAACTCGCCC
AGAAGCTAGGTGTAGAGCAGCCTACATTGTATTGGCATGTAAAAAATAAGCGGGCTTTGCTCGACGCCTT
AGCCATTGAGATGTTAGATAGGCACCATACTCACTTTTGCCCTTTAGAAGGGGAAAGCTGGCAAGATTTT
TTACGTAATAACGCTAAAAGTTTTAGATGTGCTTTACTAAGTCATCGCGATGGAGCAAAAGTACATTTAG
GTACACGGCCTACAGAAAAACAGTATGAAACTCTCGAAAATCAATTAGCCTTTTTATGCCAACAAGGTTT
TTCACTAGAGAATGCATTATATGCACTCAGCGCTGTGGGGCATTTTACTTTAGGTTGCGTATTGGAAGAT
CAAGAGCATCAAGTCGCTAAAGAAGAAAGGGAAACACCTACTACTGATAGTATGCCGCCATTATTACGAC
AAGCTATCGAATTATTTGATCACCAAGGTGCAGAGCCAGCCTTCTTATTCGGCCTTGAATTGATCATATG
CGGATTAGAAAAACAACTTAAATGTGAAAGTGGGTCCGCGTACAGCCGCGCGCGTACGAAAAACAATTAC
GGGTCTACCATCGAGGGCCTGCTCGATCTCCCGGACGACGACGCCCCCGAAGAGGCGGGGCTGGCGGCTC
CGCGCCTGTCCTTTCTCCCCGCGGGACACACGCGCAGACTGTCGACGGCCCCCCCGACCGATGTCAGCCT
GGGGGACGAGCTCCACTTAGACGGCGAGGACGTGGCGATGGCGCATGCCGACGCGCTAGACGATTTCGAT
CTGGACATGTTGGGGGACGGGGATTCCCCGGGTCCGGGATTTACCCCCCACGACTCCGCCCCCTACGGCG
CTCTGGATATGGCCGACTTCGAGTTTGAGCAGATGTTTACCGATGCCCTTGGAATTGACGAGTACGGTGG
GTAGTCTAGAGGGCCCGTTTAAACCCGCTGATCAGCCTCGACTGTGCCTTCTAGTTGCCAGCCATCTGTT
GTTTGCCCCTCCCCCGTGCCTTCCTTGACCCTGGAAGGTGCCACTCCCACTGTCCTTTCCTAATAAAATG
AGGAAATTGCATCGCATTGTCTGAGTAGGTGTCATTCTATTCTGGGGGGTGGGGTGGGGCAGGACAGCAA
GGGGGAGGATTGGGAAGACAATAGCAGGCATGCTGGGGATGCGGTGGGCTCTATGGCTTCTGAGGCGGAA
AGAACCAGCTGGGGCTCTAGGGGGTATCCCC
[124 nt withheld, positions 3672-3795]
C
[91 nt withheld, positions 3797-3887]
A
[49 nt withheld, positions 3889-3937]
CCTTTGACGTTGGAGTCCACGTTCTTT
[37 nt withheld, positions 3965-4001]
ACCCTATCTCGGTCTATTCTTTTGATTTATAAGGGATTTTGCCGATTTCGGCCTATTGGTTAAAAAATGA
GCTGATTTAACAAAAATTTAACGCGAATTAATTCTGTGGAATGTGTGTCAGTTAGGGTGTGGAAAGTCCC
CAGGCTCCCCAGCAGGCAGAAGTATGCAAAGCATGCATCTCAATTAGTCAGCAACCAGGTGTGGAAAGTC
CCCAGGCTCCCCAGCAGGCAGAAGTATGCAAAGCATGCATCTCAATTAGTCAGCAACCATAGTCCCGCCC
CTAACTCCGCCCATCCCGCCCCTAACTCCGCCCAGTTCCGCCCATTCTCCGCCCCATGGCTGACTAATTT
TTTTTATTTATGCAGAGGCCGAGGCCGCCTCTGCCTCTGAGCTATTCCAGAAGTAGTGAGGAGGCTTTTT
TGGAGGCCTAGGCTTTTGCAAAAAGCTCCCGGGAGCTTGTATATCCATTTTCGGATCTGATCAAGAGACA
GGATGAGGATCGTTTCGCATGATTGAACAAGATGGATTGCACGCAGGTTCTCCGGCCGCTTGGGTGGAGA
GGCTATTCGGCTATGACTGGGCACAACAGACAATCGGCTGCTCTGATGCCGCCGTGTTCCGGCTGTCAGC
GCAGGGGCGCCCGGTTCTTTTTGTCAAGACCGACCTGTCCGGTGCCCTGAATGAACTGCAGGACGAGGCA
GCGCGGCTATCGTGGCTGGCCACGACGGGCGTTCCTTGCGCAGCTGTGCTCGACGTTGTCACTGAAGCGG
GAAGGGACTGGCTGCTATTGGGCGAAGTGCCGGGGCAGGATCTCCTGTCATCTCACCTTGCTCCTGCCGA
GAAAGTATCCATCATGGCTGATGCAATGCGGCGGCTGCATACGCTTGATCCGGCTACCTGCCCATTCGAC
CACCAAGCGAAACATCGCATCGAGCGAGCACGTACTCGGATGGAAGCCGGTCTTGTCGATCAGGATGATC
TGGACGAAGAGCATCAGGGGCTCGCGCCAGCCGAACTGTTCGCCAGGCTCAAGGCGCGCATGCCCGACGG
CGAGGATCTCGTCGTGACCCATGGCGATGCCTGCTTGCCGAATATCATGGTGGAAAATGGCCGCTTTTCT
GGATTCATCGACTGTGGCCGGCTGGGTGTGGCGGACCGCTATCAGGACATAGCGTTGGCTACCCGTGATA
TTGCTGAAGAGCTTGGCGGCGAATGGGCTGACCGCTTCCTCGTGCTTTACGGTATCGCCGCTCCCGATTC
GCAGCGCATCGCCTTCTATCGCCTTCTTGACGAGTTCTTCTGAGCGGGACTCTGGGGTTCGAAATGACCG
ACCAAGCGACGCCCAACCTGCCATCACGAGATTTCGATTCCACCGCCGCCTTCTATGAAAGGTTGGGCTT
CGGAATCGTTTTCCGGGACGCCGGCTGGATGATCCTCCAGCGCGGGGATCTCATGCTGGAGTTCTTCGCC
CACCCCAACTTGTTTATTGCAGCTTATAATGGTTACAAATAAAGCAATAGCATCACAAATTTCACAAATA
AAGCATTTTTTTCACTGCATTCTAGTTGTGGTTTGTCCAAACTCATCAATGTATCTTATCATGTCTGTAT
ACCGTCGACCTCTAGCTAGAGCTTGGCGTAATCATGGTCATAGCTGTTTCCTGTGTGAAATTGTTATCCG
CTCACAATTCCACACAACATACGAGCCGGAAGCATAAAGTGTAAAGCCTGGGGTGCCTAATGAGTGAGCT
AACTCACATTAATTGCGTTGCGCTCACTGCCCGCTTTCCAGTCGGGAAACCTGTCGTGCCAGCTGCATTA
ATGAATCGGCCAACGCGCGGGGAGAGGCGGTTTGCGTATTGGGCGCTCTTCCGCTTCCTCGCTCACTGAC
TCGCTGCGCTCGGTCGTTCGGCTGCGGCGAGCGGTATCAGCTCACTCAAAGGCGGTAATACGGTTATCCA
CAGAATCAGGGGATAACGCAGGAAAGAACATGTGAGCAAAAGGCCAGCAAAAGGCCAGGAACCGTAAAAA
GGCCGCGTTGCTGGCGTTTTTCCATAGGCTCCGCCCCCCTGACGAGCATCACAAAAATCGACGCTCAAGT
CAGAGGTGGCGAAACCCGACAGGACTATAAAGATACCAGGCGTTTCCCCCTGGAAGCTCCCTCGTGCGCT
CTCCTGTTCCGACCCTGCCGCTTACCGGATACCTGTCCGCCTTTCTCCCTTCGGGAAGCGTGGCGCTTTC
TCATAGCTCACGCTGTAGGTATCTCAGTTCGGTGTAGGTCGTTCGCTCCAAGCTGGGCTGTGTGCACGAA
CCCCCCGTTCAGCCCGACCGCTGCGCCTTATCCGGTAACTATCGTCTTGAGTCCAACCCGGTAAGACACG
ACTTATCGCCACTGGCAGCAGCCACTGGTAACAGGATTAGCAGAGCGAGGTATGTAGGCGGTGCTACAGA
GTTCTTGAAGTGGTGGCCTAACTACGGCTACACTAGAAGAACAGTATTTGGTATCTGCGCTCTGCTGAAG
CCAGTTACCTTCGGAAAAAGAGTTGGTAGCTCTTGATCCGGCAAACAAACCACCGCTGGTAGCGGTGGTT
TTTTTGTTTGCAAGCAGCAGATTACGCGCAGAAAAAAAGGATCTCAAGAAGATCCTTTGATCTTTTCTAC
GGGGTCTGACGCTCAGTGGAACGAAAACTCACGTTAAGGGATTTTGGTCATGAGATTATCAAAAAGGATC
TTCACCTAGATCCTTTTAAATTAAAAATGAAGTTTTAAATCAATCTAAAGTATATATGAGTAAACTTGGT
CTGACAGTTACCAATGCTTAATCAGTGAGGCACCTATCTCAGCGATCTGTCTATTTCGTTCATCCATAGT
TGCCTGACTCCCCGTCGTGTAGATAACTACGATACGGGAGGGCTTACCATCTGGCCCCAGTGCTGCAATG
ATACCGCGAGACCCACGCTCACCGGCTCCAGATTTATCAGCAATAAACCAGCCAGCCGGAAGGGCCGAGC
GCAGAAGTGGTCCTGCAACTTTATCCGCCTCCATCCAGTCTATTAATTGTTGCCGGGAAGCTAGAGTAAG
TAGTTCGCCAGTTAATAGTTTGCGCAACGTTGTTGCCATTGCTACAGGCATCGTGGTGTCACGCTCGTCG
TTTGGTATGGCTTCATTCAGCTCCGGTTCCCAACGATCAAGGCGAGTTACATGATCCCCCATGTTGTGCA
AAAAAGCGGTTAGCTCCTTCGGTCCTCCGATCGTTGTCAGAAGTAAGTTGGCCGCAGTGTTATCACTCAT
GGTTATGGCAGCACTGCATAATTCTCTTACTGTCATGCCATCCGTAAGATGCTTTTCTGTGACTGGTGAG
TACTCAACCAAGTCATTCTGAGAATAGTGTATGCGGCGACCGAGTTGCTCTTGCCCGGCGTCAATACGGG
ATAATACCGCGCCACATAGCAGAACTTTAAAAGTGCTCATCATTGGAAAACGTTCTTCGGGGCGAAAACT
CTCAAGGATCTTACCGCTGTTGAGATCCAGTTCGATGTAACCCACTCGTGCACCCAACTGATCTTCAGCA
TCTTTTACTTTCACCAGCGTTTCTGGGTGAGCAAAAACAGGAAGGCAAAATGCCGCAAAAAAGGGAATAA
GGGCGACACGGAAATGTTGAATACTCATACTCTTCCTTTTTCAATATTATTGAAGCATTTATCAGGGTTA
TTGTCTCATGAGCGGATACATATTTGAATGTATTTAGAAAAATAAACAAATAGGGGTTCCGCGCACATTT
CCCCGAAAAGTGCCACCTGACGTC
