>Addgene plasmid #66485 | PTGER3-Tango | depositor partial sequence | sequence record 113583 | empty Tango
GACGGATCGGGAGATCTCCCGATCCCCTATGGTGCACTCTCAGTACAATCTGCTCTGATGCCGCATAGTT
AAGCCAGTATCTGCTCCCTGCTTGTGTGTTGGAGGTCGCTGAGTAGTGCGCGAGCAAAATTTAAGCTACA
ACAAGGCAAGGCTTGACCGACAATTGCATGAAGAATCTGCTTAGGGTTAGGCGTTTTGCGCTGCTTCGCG
ATGTACGGGCCAGATATACGCGTTGACATTGATTATTGACTAGTTATTAATAGTAATCAATTACGGGGTC
ATTAGTTCATAGCCCATATATGGAGTTCCGCGTTACATAACTTACGGTAAATGGCCCGCCTGGCTGACCG
CCCAACGACCCCCGCCCATTGACGTCAATAATGACGTATGTTCCCATAGTAACGCCAATAGGGACTTTCC
ATTGACGTCAATGGGTGGAGTATTTACGGTAAACTGCCCACTTGGCAGTACATCAAGTGTATCATATGCC
AAGTACGCCCCCTATTGACGTCAATGACGGTAAATGGCCCGCCTGGCATTATGCCCAGTACATGACCTTA
TGGGACTTTCCTACTTGGCAGTACATCTACGTATTAGTCATCGCTATTACCATGGTGATGCGGTTTTGGC
AGTACATCAATGGGCGTGGATAGCGGTTTGACTCACGGGGATTTCCAAGTCTCCACCCCATTGACGTCAA
TGGGAGTTTGTTTTGGCACCAAAATCAACGGGACTTTCCAAAATGTCGTAACAACTCCGCCCCATTGACG
CAAATGGGCGGTAGGCGTGTACGGTGGGAGGTCTATATAAGCAGAGCTCTCTGGCTAACTAGAGAACCCA
CTGCTTACTGGCTTATCGAAATTAATACGACTCACTATAGGGAGACCCAAGCTGGCTAGCGTTTAAACTT
AAGCTTGGTACCGAGCTCGGATCCACTAGTCCAGTGTGGTGGAATTCTGCAGATATCCAGCACAGTGGCG
GCCGCGCCACCATGAAGACGATCATCGCCCTGAGCTACATCTTCTGCCTGGTATTCGCCGACTACAAGGA
CGATGATGACGCCAGCATCGATACCGGTGGACGCACCCCACCCAGCCTGGGTCCCCAAGATGAGTCCTGC
ACCACCGCCAGCTCCTCCCTGGCCAAGGACACTTCATCGACCGGTGAGAACCTGTACTTCCAGCTAAGAT
TAGATAAAAGTAAAGTGATTAACAGCGCATTAGAGCTGCTTAATGAGGTCGGAATCGAAGGTTTAACAAC
CCGTAAACTCGCCCAGAAGCTAGGTGTAGAGCAGCCTACATTGTATTGGCATGTAAAAAATAAGCGGGCT
TTGCTCGACGCCTTAGCCATTGAGATGTTAGATAGGCACCATACTCACTTTTGCCCTTTAGAAGGGGAAA
GCTGGCAAGATTTTTTACGTAATAACGCTAAAAGTTTTAGATGTGCTTTACTAAGTCATCGCGATGGAGC
AAAAGTACATTTAGGTACACGGCCTACAGAAAAACAGTATGAAACTCTCGAAAATCAATTAGCCTTTTTA
TGCCAACAAGGTTTTTCACTAGAGAATGCATTATATGCACTCAGCGCTGTGGGGCATTTTACTTTAGGTT
GCGTATTGGAAGATCAAGAGCATCAAGTCGCTAAAGAAGAAAGGGAAACACCTACTACTGATAGTATGCC
GCCATTATTACGACAAGCTATCGAATTATTTGATCACCAAGGTGCAGAGCCAGCCTTCTTATTCGGCCTT
GAATTGATCATATGCGGATTAGAAAAACAACTTAAATGTGAAAGTGGGTCCGCGTACAGCCGCGCGCGTA
CGAAAAACAATTACGGGTCTACCATCGAGGGCCTGCTCGATCTCCCGGACGACGACGCCCCCGAAGAGGC
GGGGCTGGCGGCTCCGCGCCTGTCCTTTCTCCCCGCGGGACACACGCGCAGACTGTCGACGGCCCCCCCG
ACCGATGTCAGCCTGGGGGACGAGCTCCACTTAGACGGCGAGGACGTGGCGATGGCGCATGCCGACGCGC
TAGACGATTTCGATCTGGACATGTTGGGGGACGGGGATTCCCCGGGTCCGGGATTTACCCCCCACGACTC
CGCCCCCTACGGCGCTCTGGATATGGCCGACTTCGAGTTTGAGCAGATGTTTACCGATGCCCTTGGAATT
GACGAGTACGGTGGGTAGCTCGAGTCTAGAGGGCCCGTTTAAACCCGCTGATCAGCCTCGACTGTGCCTT
CTAGTTGCCAGCCATCTGTTGTTTGCCCCTCCCCCGTGCCTTCCTTGACCCTGGAAGGTGCCACTCCCAC
TGTCCTTTCCTAATAAAATGAGGAAATTGCATCGCATTGTCTGAGTAGGTGTCATTCTATTCTGGGGGGT
GGGGTGGGGCAGGACAGCAAGGGGGAGGATTGGGAAGACAATAGCAGGCATGCTGGGGATGCGGTGGGCT
CTATGGCTTCTGAGGCGGAAAGAACCAGCTGGGGCTCTAGGGGGTATCCCC
[124 nt withheld, positions 2502-2625]
C
[91 nt withheld, positions 2627-2717]
A
[49 nt withheld, positions 2719-2767]
CCTTTGACGTTGGAGTCCACGTTCTTT
[37 nt withheld, positions 2795-2831]
ACCCTATCTCGGTCTATTCTTTTGATTTATAAGGGATTTTGCCGATTTCGGCCTATTGGTTAAAAAATGA
GCTGATTTAACAAAAATTTAACGCGAATTAATTCTGTGGAATGTGTGTCAGTTAGGGTGTGGAAAGTCCC
CAGGCTCCCCAGCAGGCAGAAGTATGCAAAGCATGCATCTCAATTAGTCAGCAACCAGGTGTGGAAAGTC
CCCAGGCTCCCCAGCAGGCAGAAGTATGCAAAGCATGCATCTCAATTAGTCAGCAACCATAGTCCCGCCC
CTAACTCCGCCCATCCCGCCCCTAACTCCGCCCAGTTCCGCCCATTCTCCGCCCCATGGCTGACTAATTT
TTTTTATTTATGCAGAGGCCGAGGCCGCCTCTGCCTCTGAGCTATTCCAGAAGTAGTGAGGAGGCTTTTT
TGGAGGCCTAGGCTTTTGCAAAAAGCTCCCGGGAGCTTGTATATCCATTTTCGGATCTGATCAAGAGACA
GGATGAGGATCGTTTCGCATGATTGAACAAGATGGATTGCACGCAGGTTCTCCGGCCGCTTGGGTGGAGA
GGCTATTCGGCTATGACTGGGCACAACAGACAATCGGCTGCTCTGATGCCGCCGTGTTCCGGCTGTCAGC
GCAGGGGCGCCCGGTTCTTTTTGTCAAGACCGACCTGTCCGGTGCCCTGAATGAACTGCAGGACGAGGCA
GCGCGGCTATCGTGGCTGGCCACGACGGGCGTTCCTTGCGCAGCTGTGCTCGACGTTGTCACTGAAGCGG
GAAGGGACTGGCTGCTATTGGGCGAAGTGCCGGGGCAGGATCTCCTGTCATCTCACCTTGCTCCTGCCGA
GAAAGTATCCATCATGGCTGATGCAATGCGGCGGCTGCATACGCTTGATCCGGCTACCTGCCCATTCGAC
CACCAAGCGAAACATCGCATCGAGCGAGCACGTACTCGGATGGAAGCCGGTCTTGTCGATCAGGATGATC
TGGACGAAGAGCATCAGGGGCTCGCGCCAGCCGAACTGTTCGCCAGGCTCAAGGCGCGCATGCCCGACGG
CGAGGATCTCGTCGTGACCCATGGCGATGCCTGCTTGCCGAATATCATGGTGGAAAATGGCCGCTTTTCT
GGATTCATCGACTGTGGCCGGCTGGGTGTGGCGGACCGCTATCAGGACATAGCGTTGGCTACCCGTGATA
TTGCTGAAGAGCTTGGCGGCGAATGGGCTGACCGCTTCCTCGTGCTTTACGGTATCGCCGCTCCCGATTC
GCAGCGCATCGCCTTCTATCGCCTTCTTGACGAGTTCTTCTGAGCGGGACTCTGGGGTTCGAAATGACCG
ACCAAGCGACGCCCAACCTGCCATCACGAGATTTCGATTCCACCGCCGCCTTCTATGAAAGGTTGGGCTT
CGGAATCGTTTTCCGGGACGCCGGCTGGATGATCCTCCAGCGCGGGGATCTCATGCTGGAGTTCTTCGCC
CACCCCAACTTGTTTATTGCAGCTTATAATGGTTACAAATAAAGCAATAGCATCACAAATTTCACAAATA
AAGCATTTTTTTCACTGCATTCTAGTTGTGGTTTGTCCAAACTCATCAATGTATCTTATCATGTCTGTAT
ACCGTCGACCTCTAGCTAGAGCTTGGCGTAATCATGGTCATAGCTGTTTCCTGTGTGAAATTGTTATCCG
CTCACAATTCCACACAACATACGAGCCGGAAGCATAAAGTGTAAAGCCTGGGGTGCCTAATGAGTGAGCT
AACTCACATTAATTGCGTTGCGCTCACTGCCCGCTTTCCAGTCGGGAAACCTGTCGTGCCAGCTGCATTA
ATGAATCGGCCAACGCGCGGGGAGAGGCGGTTTGCGTATTGGGCGCTCTTCCGCTTCCTCGCTCACTGAC
TCGCTGCGCTCGGTCGTTCGGCTGCGGCGAGCGGTATCAGCTCACTCAAAGGCGGTAATACGGTTATCCA
CAGAATCAGGGGATAACGCAGGAAAGAACATGTGAGCAAAAGGCCAGCAAAAGGCCAGGAACCGTAAAAA
GGCCGCGTTGCTGGCGTTTTTCCATAGGCTCCGCCCCCCTGACGAGCATCACAAAAATCGACGCTCAAGT
CAGAGGTGGCGAAACCCGACAGGACTATAAAGATACCAGGCGTTTCCCCCTGGAAGCTCCCTCGTGCGCT
CTCCTGTTCCGACCCTGCCGCTTACCGGATACCTGTCCGCCTTTCTCCCTTCGGGAAGCGTGGCGCTTTC
TCATAGCTCACGCTGTAGGTATCTCAGTTCGGTGTAGGTCGTTCGCTCCAAGCTGGGCTGTGTGCACGAA
CCCCCCGTTCAGCCCGACCGCTGCGCCTTATCCGGTAACTATCGTCTTGAGTCCAACCCGGTAAGACACG
ACTTATCGCCACTGGCAGCAGCCACTGGTAACAGGATTAGCAGAGCGAGGTATGTAGGCGGTGCTACAGA
GTTCTTGAAGTGGTGGCCTAACTACGGCTACACTAGAAGAACAGTATTTGGTATCTGCGCTCTGCTGAAG
CCAGTTACCTTCGGAAAAAGAGTTGGTAGCTCTTGATCCGGCAAACAAACCACCGCTGGTAGCGGTTTTT
TTGTTTGCAAGCAGCAGATTACGCGCAGAAAAAAAGGATCTCAAGAAGATCCTTTGATCTTTTCTACGGG
GTCTGACGCTCAGTGGAACGAAAACTCACGTTAAGGGATTTTGGTCATGAGATTATCAAAAAGGATCTTC
ACCTAGATCCTTTTAAATTAAAAATGAAGTTTTAAATCAATCTAAAGTATATATGAGTAAACTTGGTCTG
ACAGTTACCAATGCTTAATCAGTGAGGCACCTATCTCAGCGATCTGTCTATTTCGTTCATCCATAGTTGC
CTGACTCCCCGTCGTGTAGATAACTACGATACGGGAGGGCTTACCATCTGGCCCCAGTGCTGCAATGATA
CCGCGAGACCCACGCTCACCGGCTCCAGATTTATCAGCAATAAACCAGCCAGCCGGAAGGGCCGAGCGCA
GAAGTGGTCCTGCAACTTTATCCGCCTCCATCCAGTCTATTAATTGTTGCCGGGAAGCTAGAGTAAGTAG
TTCGCCAGTTAATAGTTTGCGCAACGTTGTTGCCATTGCTACAGGCATCGTGGTGTCACGCTCGTCGTTT
GGTATGGCTTCATTCAGCTCCGGTTCCCAACGATCAAGGCGAGTTACATGATCCCCCATGTTGTGCAAAA
AAGCGGTTAGCTCCTTCGGTCCTCCGATCGTTGTCAGAAGTAAGTTGGCCGCAGTGTTATCACTCATGGT
TATGGCAGCACTGCATAATTCTCTTACTGTCATGCCATCCGTAAGATGCTTTTCTGTGACTGGTGAGTAC
TCAACCAAGTCATTCTGAGAATAGTGTATGCGGCGACCGAGTTGCTCTTGCCCGGCGTCAATACGGGATA
ATACCGCGCCACATAGCAGAACTTTAAAAGTGCTCATCATTGGAAAACGTTCTTCGGGGCGAAAACTCTC
AAGGATCTTACCGCTGTTGAGATCCAGTTCGATGTAACCCACTCGTGCACCCAACTGATCTTCAGCATCT
TTTACTTTCACCAGCGTTTCTGGGTGAGCAAAAACAGGAAGGCAAAATGCCGCAAAAAAGGGAATAAGGG
CGACACGGAAATGTTGAATACTCATACTCTTCCTTTTTCAATATTATTGAAGCATTTATCAGGGTTATTG
TCTCATGAGCGGATACATATTTGAATGTATTTAGAAAAATAAACAAATAGGGGTTCCGCGCACATTTCCC
CGAAAAGTGCCACCTGACGTC
