>Addgene plasmid #66485 | PTGER3-Tango | depositor partial sequence | sequence record 113584 | PTGER3
ATGAAAGAGACGCGCGGCTACGGCGGCGATGCCCCTTTCTGTACTAGACTCAATCACAGCTACACTGGGA
TGTGGGCCCCTGAACGCTCCGCAGAGGCTCGCGGGAACCTGACTCGCCCGCCAGGAAGTGGGGAAGACTG
CGGGTCTGTCAGCGTGGCATTTCCTATAACAATGCTGCTCACTGGCTTTGTTGGGAATGCTCTCGCCATG
CTTCTCGTGAGTAGGAGCTACCGCCGAAGGGAGTCCAAGCGCAAGAAAAGCTTCCTCCTTTGTATCGGGT
GGCTCGCCCTCACAGACTTGGTAGGTCAGCTTCTGACTACACCTGTAGTCATTGTGGTGTATCTCTCAAA
GCAGAGATGGGAACATATCGACCCATCCGGCCGACTTTGTACTTTCTTCGGACTTACTATGACTGTGTTC
GGGCTGAGCTCACTGTTCATTGCTAGCGCTATGGCCGTAGAGCGGGCCTTGGCTATCAGAGCACCTCATT
GGTACGCCAGTCATATGAAAACCCGCGCCACACGAGCTGTCCTCCTCGGCGTATGGCTGGCCGTGTTGGC
GTTCGCACTTCTGCCTGTGCTGGGCGTGGGACAGTACACAGTGCAATGGCCAGGAACATGGTGCTTCATT
AGCACAGGGAGAGGTGGGAACGGAACAAGTTCCTCTCACAACTGGGGGAATCTGTTCTTTGCCTCAGCAT
TCGCTTTCCTCGGGCTGTTGGCCCTCACCGTCACATTCTCATGTAACCTCGCAACAATCAAGGCACTCGT
GTCTCGATGTAGAGCAAAGGCAACAGCCTCCCAGTCCAGTGCTCAATGGGGCCGCATCACAACTGAAACT
GCCATCCAGCTGATGGGGATCATGTGCGTGTTGAGCGTATGCTGGTCACCACTGCTGATTATGATGCTGA
AGATGATCTTCAACCAAACCAGCGTCGAGCACTGCAAGACTCATACCGAGAAACAGAAAGAATGTAACTT
TTTCCTTATCGCGGTGCGGCTGGCTAGTCTGAATCAGATTCTCGACCCTTGGGTGTATCTCCTGCTTCGA
AAAATTTTGCTGAGGAAGTTTTGTCAAATCCGCTACCACACAAATAATTATGCATCCAGTAGCACTTCCC
TCCCGTGTCAGTGTAGCAGCACCCTGATGTGGTCCGACCATCTCGAACGG
