>Addgene plasmid #66485 | PTGER3-Tango | addgene partial sequence | sequence record 120403 | CMV-F 5'-CGCAAATGGGCGGTAGGCGTG-3'
GCTCTCTGGCTAACTAGAGAACCCACTGCTTACTGGCTTATCGAAATTAATACGACTCACTATAGGGAGA
CCCAAGCTGGCTAGCGTTTAAACTTAAGCTTGGTACCGAGCTCGGATCCACTAGTCCAGTGTGGTGGAAT
TCTGCAGATATCCAGCACAGTGGCGGCCGCGCCACCATGAAGACGATCATCGCCCTGAGCTACATCTTCT
GCCTGGTATTCGCCGACTACAAGGACGATGATGACGCCAGCATCGATATGAAAGAGACGCGCGGCTACGG
CGGCGATGCCCCTTTCTGTACTAGACTCAATCACAGCTACACTGGGATGTGGGCCCCTGAACGCTCCGCA
GAGGCTCGCGGGAACCTGACTCGCCCGCCAGGAAGTGGGGAAGACTGCGGGTCTGTCAGCGTGGCATTTC
CTATAACAATGCTGCTCACTGGCTTTGTTGGGAATGCTCTCGCCATGCTTCTCGTGAGTAGGAGCTACCG
CCGAAGGGAGTCCAAGCGCAAGAAAAGCTTCCTCCTTTGTATCGGGTGGCTCGCCCTCACAGACTTGGTA
GGTCAGCTTCTGACTACACCTGTAGTCATTGTGGTGTATCTCTCAAAGCAGAGATGGGAACATATCGACC
CATCCGGCCGACTTTGTACTTTCTTCGGACTTACTATGACTGTGTTCGGGCTGAGCTCACTGTTCATTGC
TAGCGCTATGGCCGTAGAGCGGGCCTTGGCTATCAGAGCACCTCATTGGTACGCCAGTCATATGAAAACC
CGCGCCACACGAGCTGTCCTCCTCGGCGTATGGCTGGCCGTGTTGGCGTTCGCACTTCTGCCTGTGCTGG
GCGTGGGACAGTACACAGTGCAATGGCCAGGAACATGG
