>Addgene plasmid #66485 | PTGER3-Tango | addgene partial sequence | sequence record 120404 | Tet-R 5'-GGCGAGTTTACGGGTTGTTA-3'
GCTCTAATGCGCTGTTAATCACTTTACTTTTATCTAATCTTAGCTGGAAGTACAGGTTCTCACCGGTCGA
TGAAGTGTCCTTGGCCAGGGAGGAGCTGGCGGTGGTGCAGGACTCATCTTGGGGACCCAGGCTGGGTGGG
GTGCGTCCACCGGTATCGATCCGTTCGAGATGGTCGGACCACATCAGGGTGCTGCTACACTGACACGGGA
GGGAAGTGCTACTGGATGCATAATTATTTGTGTGGTAGCGGATTTGACAAAACTTCCTCAGCAAAATTTT
TCGAAGCAGGAGATACACCCAAGGGTCGAGAATCTGATTCAGACTAGCCAGCCGCACCGCGATAAGGAAA
AAGTTACATTCTTTCTGTTTCTCGGTATGAGTCTTGCAGTGCTCGACGCTGGTTTGGTTGAAGATCATCT
TCAGCATCATAATCAGCAGTGGTGACCAGCATACGCTCAACACGCACATGATCCCCATCAGCTGGATGGC
AGTTTCAGTTGTGATGCGGCCCCATTGAGCACTGGACTGGGAGGCTGTTGCCTTTGCTCTACATCGAGAC
ACGAGTGCCTTGATTGTTGCGAGGTTACATGAGAATGTGACGGTGAGGGCCAACAGCCCGAGGAAAGCGA
ATGCTGAGGCAAAGAACAGATTCCCCCAGTTGTGAGAGGAACTTGTTCCGTTCCCACCTCTCCCTGTGCT
AATGAAGCACCATGTTCCTGGCCATTGCACTGTGTACTGTCCCACGCCCAGCACAGGCAGAAGTGCGAAC
GCCAACACGGCCAGCCATACGCCGAGGAGGACAGCTCGTGTGGCGCGGGTTTTCATATGACTGGCGTACC
AATGAGGTGCTCTGATAGCCAAGGCCCGCTCTACGGCCATAGCGCTAGCAATGAACAGTGAGCTCAGCCC
GAACACAGTCATAGTAAGTCCGAAGAAAGTACAAAGTCGGCCGGATGGGTCGATATGTTCCCATCTCTGC
TTTGAGAGATACACCACAATGACTACAGGTGTAGTCAGAAGCTGACCTACCAAGTCTGTG
